Addgene plasmid #120939: P15m
Purpose: MoClo golden gate assembly AB part for pCin-TetO (Promoter activated by CinR and repressed by TetR; encodes <3OC14 AHL AND aTc> logic). Please see Supplemental Documents for annotated Genbank file.
Depositing lab: Richard Murray.
Backbone
  Vector backbone: DVA
  Backbone size w/o insert (bp): 2100
  Vector type: Synthetic Biology
Growth in bacteria
  Bacterial resistance: Ampicillin, 100 μg/mL
  Growth temperature: 37°C
  Growth strain: JM109
  Copy number: High Copy
Gene/Insert
  Gene/Insert name: ohAB carb pCinTetO
  Species: Synthetic
  Insert size (bp): 167
  Cloning method: Gibson Cloning
  Sequencing primers: 5′ AAATAGGCGTATCACGAGGCA; 3′ TTACCGCCTTTGAGTGAGCTG
Terms and licenses: Academic/Nonprofit Terms; Industry Terms: Not Available to Industry
How to cite: P15m was a gift from Richard Murray (Addgene plasmid # 120939 ; http://n2t.net/addgene:120939 ; RRID:Addgene_120939)
