[The description below was written by a language model from this plasmid's Addgene catalogue record, the feature table of its GenBank file and pLannotate feature annotations shown in this document.]
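Description:
P15m is a small synthetic-biology part plasmid from the CIDAR MoClo Extension collection, built on the DVA destination backbone (about 2.1 kb) and carrying a 167 bp synthetic insert, giving a sequenced total of roughly 2.27 kb. It is a purely bacterial cloning vector. It replicates from a high-copy ColE1/pUC-type origin and is selected through the AmpR β-lactamase gene, driven by its own bla promoter, which confers ampicillin/carbenicillin resistance. The part region lies between BioBrick prefix and suffix sequences, with a putative bacterial transcription terminator just upstream that would help insulate it from read-through.

The payload is pCin-TetO, a hybrid regulatory promoter stored as a level-0 "AB" part, meaning it carries the A and B Golden Gate fusion overhangs that place it in the promoter position of a MoClo transcription unit. According to the record, the promoter is activated by CinR, which responds to the 3OC14 acyl-homoserine lactone, and repressed by TetR, which is released by anhydrotetracycline. Output therefore needs both inducers, which implements AND logic. The partial GenBank record covers only the 167 bp insert and annotates two tet operator (O2) sites near its 3′ end. This agrees with the two PLtetO-1-like fragments detected in the full-sequence annotation. The CinR-responsive portion upstream is not explicitly annotated in either table, and neither CinR nor TetR is encoded here, so both would have to be supplied from other constructs or the host. The plasmid has no reporter or coding payload. It serves as a reusable promoter module for assembling genetic logic circuits in bacteria.
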