Features (pLannotate 1.2.2; 8 found; start..end, strand, type, name):
     33..76      -  terminator     bacterial terminator: putative bacterial transcription terminator
     79..100     +  misc_feature   BioBrick prefix: BioBrick prefix for parts that do not start with "ATG"
    227..258     +  promoter       PLtetO-1 promoter (fragment): modified phage lambda PL promoter with tet operator sites (Lutz and Bujard, 1997)
    257..276     +  promoter       PLtetO-1 promoter (fragment): modified phage lambda PL promoter with tet operator sites (Lutz and Bujard, 1997)
    289..309     +  misc_feature   BioBrick suffix: universal suffix for all parts
    486..1074    -  rep_origin     ori: high-copy-number ColE1/pMB1/pBR322/pUC origin of replication
   1245..2105    -  CDS            AmpR: β-lactamase; bla; confers resistance to ampicillin, carbenicillin, and related antibiotics
   2106..2210    -  promoter       AmpR promoter: bla
>Addgene plasmid #120939 | P15m | addgene full sequence | sequence record 238035 | Addgene NGS Result
AACCTATAAAAATAGGCGTATCACGAGGCAGAATTTCAGATAAAAAAAATCCTTAGCTTTCGCTAAGGAT
GATTTCTGGAATTCGCGGCCGCTTCTAGAGACTAGTGGGTCTCAGGAGCGGAACTCTTGTGCGTGGCGCA
TGTCGTTATCGCAAAACCGCTGCACACTTTTGCGCGACATGCTCTGATCCCCCTCATCTGGGGGGGCCTA
TCTGAGGGAATTTACTTCCCTATCAGTGATAGAGATAATGAGCACATCCCTATCAGTGATAGAGATGTAC
TAGAGACCTACTAGTAGCGGCCGCTGCAGGCTTCCTCGCTCACTGACTCGCTGCGCTCGGTCGTTCGGCT
GCGGCGAGCGGTATCAGCTCACTCAAAGGCGGTAATACGGTTATCCACAGAATCAGGGGATAACGCAGGA
AAGAACATGTGAGCAAAAGGCCAGCAAAAGGCCAGGAACCGTAAAAAGGCCGCGTTGCTGGCGTTTTTCC
ACAGGCTCCGCCCCCCTGACGAGCATCACAAAAATCGACGCTCAAGTCAGAGGTGGCGAAACCCGACAGG
ACTATAAAGATACCAGGCGTTTCCCCCTGGAAGCTCCCTCGTGCGCTCTCCTGTTCCGACCCTGCCGCTT
ACCGGATACCTGTCCGCCTTTCTCCCTTCGGGAAGCGTGGCGCTTTCTCATAGCTCACGCTGTAGGTATC
TCAGTTCGGTGTAGGTCGTTCGCTCCAAGCTGGGCTGTGTGCACGAACCCCCCGTTCAGCCCGACCGCTG
CGCCTTATCCGGTAACTATCGTCTTGAGTCCAACCCGGTAAGACACGACTTATCGCCACTGGCAGCAGCC
ACTGGTAACAGGATTAGCAGAGCGAGGTATGTAGGCGGTGCTACAGAGTTCTTGAAGTGGTGGCCTAACT
ACGGCTACACTAGAAGAACAGTATTTGGTATCTGCGCTCTGCTGAAGCCAGTTACCTTCGGAAAAAGAGT
TGGTAGCTCTTGATCCGGCAAACAAACCACCGCTGGTAGCGGTGGTTTTTTTGTTTGCAAGCAGCAGATT
ACGCGCAGAAAAAAAGGATCTCAAGAAGATCCTTTGATCTTTTCTACGGGGTCTGACGCTCAGTGGAACG
AAAACTCACGTTAAGGGATTTTGGTCATGAGATTATCAAAAAGGATCTTCACCTAGATCCTTTTAAATTA
AAAATGAAGTTTTAAATCAATCTAAAGTATATATGAGTAAACTTGGTCTGACAGTTACCAATGCTTAATC
AGTGAGGCACCTATCTCAGCGATCTGTCTATTTCGTTCATCCATAGTTGCCTGACTCCCCGTCGTGTAGA
TAACTACGATACGGGAGGGCTTACCATCTGGCCCCAGTGCTGCAATGATACCGCGCGACCCACGCTCACC
GGCTCCAGATTTATCAGCAATAAACCAGCCAGCCGGAAGGGCCGAGCGCAGAAGTGGTCCTGCAACTTTA
TCCGCCTCCATCCAGTCTATTAATTGTTGCCGGGAAGCTAGAGTAAGTAGTTCGCCAGTTAATAGTTTGC
GCAACGTTGTTGCCATTGCTACAGGCATCGTGGTGTCACGCTCGTCGTTTGGTATGGCTTCATTCAGCTC
CGGTTCCCAACGATCAAGGCGAGTTACATGATCCCCCATGTTGTGCAAAAAAGCGGTTAGCTCCTTCGGT
CCTCCGATCGTTGTCAGAAGTAAGTTGGCCGCAGTGTTATCACTCATGGTTATGGCAGCACTGCATAATT
CTCTTACTGTCATGCCATCCGTAAGATGCTTTTCTGTGACTGGTGAGTACTCAACCAAGTCATTCTGAGA
ATAGTGTATGCGGCGACCGAGTTGCTCTTGCCCGGCGTCAATACGGGATAATACCGCGCCACATAGCAGA
ACTTTAAAAGTGCTCATCATTGGAAAACGTTCTTCGGGGCGAAAACTCTCAAGGATCTTACCGCTGTTGA
GATCCAGTTCGATGTAACCCACTCGTGCACCCAACTGATCTTCAGCATCTTTTACTTTCACCAGCGTTTC
TGGGTGAGCAAAAACAGGAAGGCAAAATGCCGCAAAAAAGGGAATAAGGGCGACACGGAAATGTTGAATA
CTCATACTCTTCCTTTTTCAATATTATTGAAGCATTTATCAGGGTTATTGTCTCATGAGCGGATACATAT
TTGAATGTATTTAGAAAAATAAACAAATAGGGGTTCCGCGCACATTTCCCCGAAAAGTGCCACCTGACGT
CTAAGAAACCATTATTATCATGACATT
