LOCUS       Exported 167 bp ds-DNA linear SYN 23-JUN-2021
DEFINITION  MoClo golden gate assembly AB part for pCin-TetO (Promoter activated
            by CinR and repressed by TetR; encodes logic). Please see
            Supplemental Documents for annotated Genbank file..
ACCESSION   .
VERSION     .
KEYWORDS    P15m
SOURCE      synthetic DNA construct
  ORGANISM  synthetic DNA construct
REFERENCE   1 (bases 1 to 167)
  TITLE     CIDAR MoClo Extension
REFERENCE   2 (bases 1 to 167)
  AUTHORS   .
  TITLE     Direct Submission
  JOURNAL   Exported Jun 23, 2021 from SnapGene Server 1.1.58
            http://www.snapgene.com
FEATURES             Location/Qualifiers
     source          1..167
                     /organism="synthetic DNA construct"
                     /mol_type="other DNA"
     protein_bind    113..131
                     /gene="tetO"
                     /label=tet operator
                     /bound_moiety="tetracycline repressor TetR"
                     /note="bacterial operator O2 for the tetR and tetA genes"
     protein_bind    143..161
                     /gene="tetO"
                     /label=tet operator
                     /bound_moiety="tetracycline repressor TetR"
                     /note="bacterial operator O2 for the tetR and tetA genes"
ORIGIN
        1 ggagcggaac tcttgtgcgt ggcgcatgtc gttatcgcaa aaccgctgca cacttttgcg
       61 cgacatgctc tgatccccct catctggggg ggcctatctg agggaattta cttccctatc
      121 agtgatagag ataatgagca catccctatc agtgatagag atgtact
//
